Addgene plasmid #52907: pLpC-Zipp.-L-IFP-F[1]+Plum (mammalian)
Purpose: Binary retroviral pl. (puromycin). Zipper (PacI/ClaI):Linker (GGGGS)X2+IFP-F[1]. In the second MCS, the Plum fluorescent protein is cloned in between PmeI/SalI. Confers ampicillin resistance to DH5α.
Depositing lab: Stephen Michnick. Depositing organization: University of Montreal. Publication: An infrared reporter to detect spatiotemporal dynamics of protein-protein interactions. Tchekanda E, Sivanesan D, Michnick SW. Nat Methods. 2014 Jun;11(6):641-4. doi: 10.1038/nmeth.2934. Epub 2014 Apr 20. PubMed 24747815.
Backbone
  Vector backbone: pLpC
  Backbone manufacturer: Addgene
  Vector type: Mammalian Expression, Retroviral
  Selectable markers: Puromycin
Growth in bacteria
  Bacterial resistance: Ampicillin, 100 μg/mL
  Growth temperature: 37°C
  Growth strain: DH5alpha
  Copy number: High Copy
Gene/Insert
  Gene/Insert name: Zipp.-L-IFP-F[1]+Plum
  Species: Deinococcus radiodurans
  Promoter: Unknown
  Tag / fusion protein: L-IFP-F[1] (C terminal on insert)
  Cloning method: Restriction Enzyme; 5′ cloning site PacI (not destroyed); 3′ cloning site EcoRI (not destroyed)
  Sequencing primers: 5′ Unknown; 3′ Unknown
Terms and licenses: Academic/Nonprofit Terms; Industry Terms: Not Available to Industry
How to cite: pLpC-Zipp.-L-IFP-F[1]+Plum (mammalian) was a gift from Stephen Michnick (Addgene plasmid # 52907 ; http://n2t.net/addgene:52907 ; RRID:Addgene_52907)
