[The description below was written by a language model from this plasmid's Addgene catalogue record.]
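Description:
pLpC-Zipp.-L-IFP-F[1]+Plum is a retroviral mammalian expression plasmid built on the pLpC backbone. It is described as a binary vector because it carries two separate cloning sites for two payloads. It is maintained as a high-copy plasmid in E. coli under ampicillin selection, and it carries a puromycin marker for selecting transduced or transfected mammalian cells. No feature table accompanies the record, so the origin of replication and the viral elements (LTRs, packaging signal) are not documented. The promoter driving the inserts is listed as unknown.

The first cloning site holds a leucine zipper dimerisation domain, placed between PacI and ClaI. It is fused through a flexible two-repeat GGGGS linker to IFP-F[1], which sits at the C terminus of the fusion. IFP-F[1] is one fragment of an infrared fluorescent protein engineered from a Deinococcus radiodurans protein, the species recorded for the insert. The second cloning site carries the far-red fluorescent protein Plum between PmeI and SalI. Plum presumably acts as an independent marker of cells that express the construct, although the record does not state its role.

The design follows protein-fragment complementation logic. A split reporter fragment does not fluoresce alone, but signal can be reconstituted when an interacting partner brings in the complementary fragment. The associated publication describes an infrared reporter for following the spatiotemporal dynamics of protein-protein interactions. The zipper fusion probably serves as a well-characterised interacting control, to be paired with a companion construct carrying the other IFP fragment. Because the PacI and EcoRI cloning sites are retained, the zipper could in principle be exchanged for another protein of interest.
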