>Addgene plasmid #52907 | pLpC-Zipp.-L-IFP-F[1]+Plum (mammalian) | depositor partial sequence | sequence record 82278 | Insert
ATGAACACTGAAGCCGCCAGGCGTTCTCGTGCGAGAAAGTTGCAAAGAATGAAACAACTTGAAGACAAGG
TTGAAGAATTGCTTTCGAAAAATTATCACTTGGAAAATGAGGTTGCCAGATTAAAGAAATTAGTTGGCGA
ACGC
