>Addgene plasmid #52907 | pLpC-Zipp.-L-IFP-F[1]+Plum (mammalian) | addgene partial sequence | sequence record 83310 | CMV-F 5'-CGCAAATGGGCGGTAGGCGTG-3'
ACTAGAGAACCCACTGCTTACTGGCTTATCGAAATTAATACGACTCACTATAGGGAGACCCAAGCTTGGT
ACCGAGCTCGGATCCTTAATTAAACCATGAACACTGAAGCCGCCAGGCGTTCTCGTGCGAGAAAGTTGCA
AAGAATGAAACAACTTGAAGACAAGGTTGAAGAATTGCTTTCGAAAAATTATCACTTGGAAAATGAGGTT
GCCAGATTAAAGAAATTAGTTGGCGAACGCATCGATGGTGGCGGTGGCTCTGGAGGTGGTGGGTCCTCCG
GAGCTCGGGACCCTCTGCCATTCTTTCCACCTCTGTACCTGGGCGGCCCTGAGATTACAACCGAGAACTG
CGAGAGAGAGCCTATCCACATTCCTGGGTCCATCCAGCCACACGGGGCTCTGCTCACAGCTGACGGCCAC
TCCGGAGAGGTGCTCCAAGTGTCCCTGAATGCCGCTACCTTCCTGGGCCAGGAGCCTACTGTGCTGCGGG
GGCAGACCCTGGCTGCCCTGCTCCCCGAGCAGTGGCCAGCCCTGCAGGCAGCCCTGCCCCCAGGATGTCC
AGATGCCCTCCAATACAGGGCCACCCTCGACTGGCCAGCTGCTGGGCACCTCAGCCTGACTGTGCATCGG
GTGGCTGAACTCCTGATCCTGGAGTTCGAACCTACCGAGGCCTGGTAAGAATTCTGCAGATATCCATCAC
ACTGGCGGCCGCTCGAGTAAACGTTACTGGCCGAAAGCCGCTTGGAATAAGGCCGGTGTGCGTTTTGTCT
ATATGTTATTTTCCACCATAATTGCCGTCTTTTGG
